>Addgene plasmid #89531 | ReNL-Actin_pcDNA3 | addgene full sequence | sequence record 177956 | Addgene NGS Result
GTGGAACAGTACGAGCGCTCCGAGGGCCGCCACCACCTGTTCCTGGGGCATGGCACCGGCAGCACCGGCA
GCGGCAGCTCCGGCACCGCCTCCTCCGAGGACAACAACATGGCCGTCATCAAAGAGTTCATGCGCTTCAA
GGTGCGCATGGAGGGCTCCATGAACGGCCACGAGTTCGAGATCGAGGGCGAGGGCGAGGGCCGCCCCTAC
GAGGGCACCCAGACCGCCAAGCTGAAGGTGACCAAGGGCGGCCCCCTGCCCTTCGCCTGGGACATCCTGT
CCCCCCAGTTCATGTACGGCTCCAAGGCGTACGTGAAGCACCCCGCCGACATCCCCGATTACAAGAAGCT
GTCCTTCCCCGAGGGCTTCAAGTGGGAGCGCGTGATGAACTTCGAGGACGGCGGTCTGGTGACCGTGACC
CAGGACTCCTCCCTGCAGGACGGCACGCTGATCTACAAGGTGAAGATGCGCGGCACCAACTTCCCCCCCG
ACGGCCCCGTAATGCAGAAGAAGACCATGGGCTGGGAGGCCTCCACCGAGCGCCTGTACCCCCGCGACGG
CGTGCTGAAGGGCGAGATCCACCAGGCCCTGAAGCTGAAGGACGGCGGCCACTACCTGGTGGAGTTCAAG
ACCATCTACATGGCCAAGAAGCCCGTGCAACTGCCCGGCTACTACTACGTGGACACCAAGCTGGACATCA
CCTCCCACAACGAGGACTACACCATCGTGGAACAGTACGAGCGCTCCGAGGGCCGCCACCACCTGTTCCG
GCTGGAAGATTTCGTTGGGGACTGGCGACAGACAGCCGGCTACAACCTGGACCAAGTCCTTGAACAGGGA
GGTGTGTCCAGTTTGTTTCAGAATCTCGGGGTGTCCGTAACTCCGATCCAAAGGATTGTCCTGAGCGGTG
AAAATGGGCTGAAGATCGACATCCATGTCATCATCCCGTATGAAGGTCTGAGCGGCGACCAAATGGGCCA
GATCGAAAAAATTTTTAAGGTGGTGTACCCTGTGGATGATCATCACTTTAAGGTGATCCTGCACTATGGC
ACACTGGTAATCGACGGGGTTACGCCGAACATGATCGACTATTTCGGACGGCCGTATGAAGGCATCGCCG
TGTTCGACGGCAAAAAGATCACTGTAACAGGGACCCTGTGGAACGGCAACAAAATTATCGACGAGCGCCT
GATCAACCCCGACGGCTCCCTGCTGTTCCGAGTAACCATCAACGGAGTGACCGGCTGGCGGCTGTGCGAA
CGCATTCTGGCGGGTGGATCAGGCGGTACCGGCAGCGGTGGCGGTGGCAGCGGTGGCGGTGGCAGCGGTG
GATCCATGGATGATGATATCGCCGCGCTCGTCGTCGACAACGGCTCCGGCATGTGCAAGGCCGGCTTCGC
GGGCGACGATGCCCCCCGGGCCGTCTTCCCCTCCATCGTGGGGCGCCCCAGGCACCAGGGCGTGATGGTG
GGCATGGGTCAGAAGGATTCCTATGTGGGCGACGAGGCCCAGAGCAAGAGAGGCATCCTCACCCTGAAGT
ACCCCATCGAGCACGGCATCGTCACCAACTGGGACGACATGGAGAAAATCTGGCACCACACCTTCTACAA
TGAGCTGCGTGTGGCTCCCGAGGAGCACCCCGTGCTGCTGACCGAGGCCCCCCTGAACCCCAAGGCCAAC
CGCGAGAAGATGACCCAGATCATGTTTGAGACCTTCAACACCCCAGCCATGTACGTTGCTATCCAGGCTG
TGCTATCCCTGTACGCCTCTGGCCGTACCACTGGCATCGTGATGGACTCCGGTGACGGGGTCACCCACAC
TGTGCCCATCTACGAGGGGTATGCCCTCCCCCATGCCATCCTGCGTCTGGACCTGGCTGGCCGGGACCTG
ACTGACTACCTCATGAAGATCCTCACCGAGCGCGGCTACAGCTTCACCACCACGGCCGAGCGGGAAATCG
TGCGTGACATTAAGGAGAAGCTGTGCTACGTCGCCCTGGACTTCGAGCAAGAGATGGCCACGGCTGCTTC
CAGCTCCTCCCTGGAGAAGAGCTACGAGCTGCCTGACGGCCAGGTCATCACCATTGGCAATGAGCGGTTC
CGCTGCCCTGAGGCACTCTTCCAGCCTTCCTTCCTGGGCATGGAGTCCTGTGGCATCCACGAAACTACCT
TCAACTCCATCATGAAGTGTGACGTGGACATCCGCAAAGACCTGTACGCCAACACAGTGCTGTCTGGCGG
CACCACCATGTACCCTGGCATTGCCGACAGGATGCAGAAGGAGATCACTGCCCTGGCACCCAGCACAATG
AAGATCAAGATCATTGCTCCTCCTGAGCGCAAGTACTCCGTGTGGATCGGCGGCTCCATCCTGGCCTCGC
TGTCCACCTTCCAGCAGATGTGGATCAGCAAGCAGGAGTATGACGAGTCCGGCCCCTCCATCGTCCACCG
CAAATGCTTCTAGGAATTCTGCAGATATCCATCACACTGGCGGCCGCTCGAGCATGCATCTAGAGGGCCC
TATTCTATAGTGTCACCTAAATGCTAGAGCTCGCTGATCAGCCTCGACTGTGCCTTCTAGTTGCCAGCCA
TCTGTTGTTTGCCCCTCCCCCGTGCCTTCCTTGACCCTGGAAGGTGCCACTCCCACTGTCCTTTCCTAAT
AAAATGAGGAAATTGCATCGCATTGTCTGAGTAGGTGTCATTCTATTCTGGGGGGTGGGGTGGGGCAGGA
CAGCAAGGGGGAGGATTGGGAAGACAATAGCAGGCATGCTGGGGATGCGGTGGGCTCTATGGCTTCTGAG
GCGGAAAGAACCAGCTGGGGCTCTAGGGGGTATCCCC
[124 nt withheld, positions 2838-2961]
C
[91 nt withheld, positions 2963-3053]
A
[49 nt withheld, positions 3055-3103]
CCTTTGACGTTGGAGTCCACGTTCTTT
[37 nt withheld, positions 3131-3167]
ACCCTATCTCGGTCTATTCTTTTGATTTATAAGGGATTTTGCCGATTTCGGCCTATTGGTTAAAAAATGA
GCTGATTTAACAAAAATTTAACGCGAATTAATTCTGTGGAATGTGTGTCAGTTAGGGTGTGGAAAGTCCC
CAGGCTCCCCAGCAGGCAGAAGTATGCAAAGCATGCATCTCAATTAGTCAGCAACCAGGTGTGGAAAGTC
CCCAGGCTCCCCAGCAGGCAGAAGTATGCAAAGCATGCATCTCAATTAGTCAGCAACCATAGTCCCGCCC
CTAACTCCGCCCATCCCGCCCCTAACTCCGCCCAGTTCCGCCCATTCTCCGCCCCATGGCTGACTAATTT
TTTTTATTTATGCAGAGGCCGAGGCCGCCTCTGCCTCTGAGCTATTCCAGAAGTAGTGAGGAGGCTTTTT
TGGAGGCCTAGGCTTTTGCAAAAAGCTCCCGGGAGCTTGTATATCCATTTTCGGATCTGATCAAGAGACA
GGATGAGGATCGTTTCGCATGATTGAACAAGATGGATTGCACGCAGGTTCTCCGGCCGCTTGGGTGGAGA
GGCTATTCGGCTATGACTGGGCACAACAGACAATCGGCTGCTCTGATGCCGCCGTGTTCCGGCTGTCAGC
GCAGGGGCGCCCGGTTCTTTTTGTCAAGACCGACCTGTCCGGTGCCCTGAATGAACTGCAGGACGAGGCA
GCGCGGCTATCGTGGCTGGCCACGACGGGCGTTCCTTGCGCAGCTGTGCTCGACGTTGTCACTGAAGCGG
GAAGGGACTGGCTGCTATTGGGCGAAGTGCCGGGGCAGGATCTCCTGTCATCTCACCTTGCTCCTGCCGA
GAAAGTATCCATCATGGCTGATGCAATGCGGCGGCTGCATACGCTTGATCCGGCTACCTGCCCATTCGAC
CACCAAGCGAAACATCGCATCGAGCGAGCACGTACTCGGATGGAAGCCGGTCTTGTCGATCAGGATGATC
TGGACGAAGAGCATCAGGGGCTCGCGCCAGCCGAACTGTTCGCCAGGCTCAAGGCGCGCATGCCCGACGG
CGAGGATCTCGTCGTGACCCATGGCGATGCCTGCTTGCCGAATATCATGGTGGAAAATGGCCGCTTTTCT
GGATTCATCGACTGTGGCCGGCTGGGTGTGGCGGACCGCTATCAGGACATAGCGTTGGCTACCCGTGATA
TTGCTGAAGAGCTTGGCGGCGAATGGGCTGACCGCTTCCTCGTGCTTTACGGTATCGCCGCTCCCGATTC
GCAGCGCATCGCCTTCTATCGCCTTCTTGACGAGTTCTTCTGAGCGGGACTCTGGGGTTCGAAATGACCG
ACCAAGCGACGCCCAACCTGCCATCACGAGATTTCGATTCCACCGCCGCCTTCTATGAAAGGTTGGGCTT
CGGAATCGTTTTCCGGGACGCCGGCTGGATGATCCTCCAGCGCGGGGATCTCATGCTGGAGTTCTTCGCC
CACCCCAACTTGTTTATTGCAGCTTATAATGGTTACAAATAAAGCAATAGCATCACAAATTTCACAAATA
AAGCATTTTTTTCACTGCATTCTAGTTGTGGTTTGTCCAAACTCATCAATGTATCTTATCATGTCTGTAT
ACCGTCGACCTCTAGCTAGAGCTTGGCGTAATCATGGTCATAGCTGTTTCCTGTGTGAAATTGTTATCCG
CTCACAATTCCACACAACATACGAGCCGGAAGCATAAAGTGTAAAGCCTGGGGTGCCTAATGAGTGAGCT
AACTCACATTAATTGCGTTGCGCTCACTGCCCGCTTTCCAGTCGGGAAACCTGTCGTGCCAGCTGCATTA
ATGAATCGGCCAACGCGCGGGGAGAGGCGGTTTGCGTATTGGGCGCTCTTCCGCTTCCTCGCTCACTGAC
TCGCTGCGCTCGGTCGTTCGGCTGCGGCGAGCGGTATCAGCTCACTCAAAGGCGGTAATACGGTTATCCA
CAGAATCAGGGGATAACGCAGGAAAGAACATGTGAGCAAAAGGCCAGCAAAAGGCCAGGAACCGTAAAAA
GGCCGCGTTGCTGGCGTTTTTCCATAGGCTCCGCCCCCCTGACGAGCATCACAAAAATCGACGCTCAAGT
CAGAGGTGGCGAAACCCGACAGGACTATAAAGATACCAGGCGTTTCCCCCTGGAAGCTCCCTCGTGCGCT
CTCCTGTTCCGACCCTGCCGCTTACCGGATACCTGTCCGCCTTTCTCCCTTCGGGAAGCGTGGCGCTTTC
TCATAGCTCACGCTGTAGGTATCTCAGTTCGGTGTAGGTCGTTCGCTCCAAGCTGGGCTGTGTGCACGAA
CCCCCCGTTCAGCCCGACCGCTGCGCCTTATCCGGTAACTATCGTCTTGAGTCCAACCCGGTAAGACACG
ACTTATCGCCACTGGCAGCAGCCACTGGTAACAGGATTAGCAGAGCGAGGTATGTAGGCGGTGCTACAGA
GTTCTTGAAGTGGTGGCCTAACTACGGCTACACTAGAAGAACAGTATTTGGTATCTGCGCTCTGCTGAAG
CCAGTTACCTTCGGAAAAAGAGTTGGTAGCTCTTGATCCGGCAAACAAACCACCGCTGGTAGCGGTGGTT
TTTTTGTTTGCAAGCAGCAGATTACGCGCAGAAAAAAAGGATCTCAAGAAGATCCTTTGATCTTTTCTAC
GGGGTCTGACGCTCAGTGGAACGAAAACTCACGTTAAGGGATTTTGGTCATGAGATTATCAAAAAGGATC
TTCACCTAGATCCTTTTAAATTAAAAATGAAGTTTTAAATCAATCTAAAGTATATATGAGTAAACTTGGT
CTGACAGTTACCAATGCTTAATCAGTGAGGCACCTATCTCAGCGATCTGTCTATTTCGTTCATCCATAGT
TGCCTGACTCCCCGTCGTGTAGATAACTACGATACGGGAGGGCTTACCATCTGGCCCCAGTGCTGCAATG
ATACCGCGAGACCCACGCTCACCGGCTCCAGATTTATCAGCAATAAACCAGCCAGCCGGAAGGGCCGAGC
GCAGAAGTGGTCCTGCAACTTTATCCGCCTCCATCCAGTCTATTAATTGTTGCCGGGAAGCTAGAGTAAG
TAGTTCGCCAGTTAATAGTTTGCGCAACGTTGTTGCCATTGCTACAGGCATCGTGGTGTCACGCTCGTCG
TTTGGTATGGCTTCATTCAGCTCCGGTTCCCAACGATCAAGGCGAGTTACATGATCCCCCATGTTGTGCA
AAAAAGCGGTTAGCTCCTTCGGTCCTCCGATCGTTGTCAGAAGTAAGTTGGCCGCAGTGTTATCACTCAT
GGTTATGGCAGCACTGCATAATTCTCTTACTGTCATGCCATCCGTAAGATGCTTTTCTGTGACTGGTGAG
TACTCAACCAAGTCATTCTGAGAATAGTGTATGCGGCGACCGAGTTGCTCTTGCCCGGCGTCAATACGGG
ATAATACCGCGCCACATAGCAGAACTTTAAAAGTGCTCATCATTGGAAAACGTTCTTCGGGGCGAAAACT
CTCAAGGATCTTACCGCTGTTGAGATCCAGTTCGATGTAACCCACTCGTGCACCCAACTGATCTTCAGCA
TCTTTTACTTTCACCAGCGTTTCTGGGTGAGCAAAAACAGGAAGGCAAAATGCCGCAAAAAAGGGAATAA
GGGCGACACGGAAATGTTGAATACTCATACTCTTCCTTTTTCAATATTATTGAAGCATTTATCAGGGTTA
TTGTCTCATGAGCGGATACATATTTGAATGTATTTAGAAAAATAAACAAATAGGGGTTCCGCGCACATTT
CCCCGAAAAGTGCCACCTGACGTCGACGGATCGGGAGATCTCCCGATCCCCTATGGTGCACTCTCAGTAC
AATCTGCTCTGATGCCGCATAGTTAAGCCAGTATCTGCTCCCTGCTTGTGTGTTGGAGGTCGCTGAGTAG
TGCGCGAGCAAAATTTAAGCTACAACAAGGCAAGGCTTGACCGACAATTGCATGAAGAATCTGCTTAGGG
TTAGGCGTTTTGCGCTGCTTCGCGATGTACGGGCCAGATATACGCGTTGACATTGATTATTGACTAGTTA
TTAATAGTAATCAATTACGGGGTCATTAGTTCATAGCCCATATATGGAGTTCCGCGTTACATAACTTACG
GTAAATGGCCCGCCTGGCTGACCGCCCAACGACCCCCGCCCATTGACGTCAATAATGACGTATGTTCCCA
TAGTAACGCCAATAGGGACTTTCCATTGACGTCAATGGGTGGAGTATTTACGGTAAACTGCCCACTTGGC
AGTACATCAAGTGTATCATATGCCAAGTACGCCCCCTATTGACGTCAATGACGGTAAATGGCCCGCCTGG
CATTATGCCCAGTACATGACCTTATGGGACTTTCCTACTTGGCAGTACATCTACGTATTAGTCATCGCTA
TTACCATGGTGATGCGGTTTTGGCAGTACATCAATGGGCGTGGATAGCGGTTTGACTCACGGGGATTTCC
AAGTCTCCACCCCATTGACGTCAATGGGAGTTTGTTTTGGCACCAAAATCAACGGGACTTTCCAAAATGT
CGTAACAACTCCGCCCCATTGACGCAAATGGGCGGTAGGCGTGTACGGTGGGAGGTCTATATAAGCAGAG
CTCTCTGGCTAACTAGAGAACCCACTGCTTACTGGCTTATCGAAATTAATACGACTCACTATAGGGAGAC
CCAAGCTTCGCCACCATGGTGAGCAAGGGCGAGGAGGTCATCAAAGAGTTCATGCGCTTCAAGGTGCGCA
TGGAGGGCTCCATGAACGGCCACGAGTTCGAGATCGAGGGCGAGGGCGAGGGCCGCCCCTACGAGGGCAC
CCAGACCGCCAAGCTGAAGGTGACCAAGGGCGGCCCCCTGCCCTTCGCCTGGGACATCCTGTCCCCCCAG
TTCATGTACGGCTCCAAGGCGTACGTGAAGCACCCCGCCGACATCCCCGATTACAAGAAGCTGTCCTTCC
CCGAGGGCTTCAAGTGGGAGCGCGTGATGAACTTCGAGGACGGCGGTCTGGTGACCGTGACCCAGGACTC
CTCCCTGCAGGACGGCACGCTGATCTACAAGGTGAAGATGCGCGGCACCAACTTCCCCCCCGACGGCCCC
GTAATGCAGAAGAAGACCATGGGCTGGGAGGCCTCCACCGAGCGCCTGTACCCCCGCGACGGCGTGCTGA
AGGGCGAGATCCACCAGGCCCTGAAGCTGAAGGACGGCGGCCACTACCTGGTGGAGTTCAAGACCATCTA
CATGGCCAAGAAGCCCGTGCAACTGCCCGGCTACTACTACGTGGACACCAAGCTGGACATCACCTCCCAC
AACGAGGACTACACCATC
Features (pLannotate 1.2.2; 23 found; start..end, strand, type, name):
    775..1272    +  CDS            Nluc: NanoLuc® luciferase human codon-optimized
   1336..2460    +  CDS            ACTB: ACTB_BOVIN - Experimental evidence at protein level: Swiss-Prot protein existence level 1. Actin is a highly conserved protein that polymerizes to produce filaments that form cross-linked networks in the cytoplasm of cells. Actin exists in both monomeric (G-actin) and polymeric (F-actin) forms, both forms playing key functions, such as cell motility and contraction. In addition to their role in the cytoplasmic cytoskeleton, G- and F-actin also localize in the nucleus, and regulate gene transcription and motility and repair of damaged DNA. From Bos taurus (Bovine).
   2524..2542    -  promoter       SP6 promoter: promoter for bacteriophage SP6 RNA polymerase
   2568..2792    +  polyA_signal   bGH poly(A) signal: bovine growth hormone polyadenylation signal
   2796..2817    +  promoter       SV40 promoter (fragment): SV40 enhancer and early promoter
   2838..3266    +  rep_origin     f1 ori (sequence partly withheld): f1 bacteriophage origin of replication; arrow indicates direction of (+) strand synthesis
   3280..3609    +  promoter       SV40 promoter: SV40 enhancer and early promoter
   3676..4467    +  CDS            neo: KKA2_KLEPN - Also known as kan, nptII. Experimental evidence at protein level: Swiss-Prot protein existence level 1. Resistance to kanamycin, neomycin, paromomycin, ribostamycin, butirosin and gentamicin B. From Klebsiella pneumoniae.
   4491..4649    +  CDS            ble (fragment): BLE_KLEPN - Experimental evidence at protein level: Swiss-Prot protein existence level 1. Binding protein with a strong affinity to the bleomycin family of antibiotics. Binds to CL990; an antimitotic-antibiotic compound. From Klebsiella pneumoniae.
   4644..4765    +  polyA_signal   SV40 poly(A) signal: SV40 polyadenylation signal
   4838..4854    -  protein_bind   lac operator: The lac repressor binds to the lac operator to inhibit transcription in E. coli. This inhibition can be relieved by adding lactose or isopropyl-β-D-thiogalactopyranoside (IPTG). lac repressor encoded by lacI
   4862..4892    -  promoter       lac promoter: promoter for the E. coli lac operon
   4907..4928    -  protein_bind   CAP binding site: CAP binding activates transcription in the presence of cAMP. E. coli catabolite activator protein
   4941..5033    -  CDS            lacI (fragment): lac repressor; lacI; The lac repressor binds to the lac operator to inhibit transcription in E. coli. This inhibition can be relieved by adding lactose or isopropyl-β-D-thiogalactopyranoside (IPTG).
   5216..5804    -  rep_origin     ori: high-copy-number ColE1/pMB1/pBR322/pUC origin of replication
   5975..6835    -  CDS            AmpR: β-lactamase; bla; confers resistance to ampicillin, carbenicillin, and related antibiotics
   6836..6940    -  promoter       AmpR promoter: bla
   6999..7051    -  misc_feature   bom (fragment): basis of mobility region from pBR322
   7206..7585    +  enhancer       CMV enhancer: human cytomegalovirus immediate early enhancer
   7586..7789    +  promoter       CMV promoter: human cytomegalovirus (CMV) immediate early promoter
   7785..7818    +  LTR            5' LTR (truncated) (fragment): truncated 5' long terminal repeat (LTR) from HIV-1
   7834..7852    +  promoter       T7 promoter: promoter for bacteriophage T7 RNA polymerase
   7873..768     +  CDS            tdTomato (across the origin): tdTomato is a basic (constitutively fluorescent) orange fluorescent protein published in 2004, derived from Discosoma sp.. It is reported to be a somewhat slowly-maturing tandem dimer with low acid sensitivity.
