[The description below was written by a language model from this plasmid's Addgene catalogue record and pLannotate feature annotations shown in this document.]
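Description:
ReNL-Actin_pcDNA3 is a mammalian expression plasmid built on the Invitrogen pcDNA3 backbone, carrying a red-emitting bright luminescent protein fused to actin. It is maintained in E. coli as a high-copy plasmid through a ColE1/pUC-type origin and an ampicillin resistance gene (β-lactamase with its own promoter). An SV40 early promoter drives a neomycin phosphotransferase cassette terminated by an SV40 poly(A) signal, so transfected mammalian cells can be selected with G418. An f1 origin and flanking T7 and SP6 phage promoters are also present as standard backbone elements. The short hits to an HIV-1 LTR, ble, lacI and bom are fragments and probably reflect backbone sequence similarity rather than functional parts.

The expression cassette runs from the CMV immediate-early enhancer and promoter to the bovine growth hormone polyadenylation signal. The annotation shows three consecutive coding segments on the same strand: tdTomato (spanning the numbering origin of the circular record), a human codon-optimised NanoLuc luciferase, and a β-actin sequence whose best match is the bovine protein. The catalogue lists ReNL as a synthetic insert derived from NanoLuc, cloned between HindIII and KpnI, with actin at its C terminus. Placing a fluorescent protein directly next to the luciferase is the usual design for shifting luminescence colour by resonance energy transfer from the luciferase reaction to the fluorophore, here giving red emission. The actin moiety should direct the reporter to the actin cytoskeleton, so those structures can be imaged by luminescence without excitation light. The construct belongs to a set of five colour variants developed for real-time multicolour bioimaging.
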