Addgene plasmid #89531: ReNL-Actin_pcDNA3
Purpose: Red color variant of bright luminescent protein, fused to actin
Depositing lab: Takeharu Nagai. Depositing organization: The University of Osaka. Publication: Five colour variants of bright luminescent protein for real-time multicolour bioimaging. Suzuki K, Kimura T, Shinoda H, Bai G, Daniels MJ, Arai Y, Nakano M, Nagai T. Nat Commun. 2016 Dec 14;7:13718. doi: 10.1038/ncomms13718. PubMed 27966527.
Backbone
  Vector backbone: pcDNA3
  Backbone manufacturer: Invitrogen
  Backbone size w/o insert (bp): 5400
  Vector type: Mammalian Expression
  Selectable markers: Neomycin (select with G418)
Growth in bacteria
  Bacterial resistance: Ampicillin, 100 μg/mL
  Growth temperature: 37°C
  Growth strain: DH5alpha
  Copy number: High Copy
Gene/Insert
  Gene/Insert name: ReNL
  Species: Synthetic
  Insert size (bp): 1908
  GenBank ID: LC128718
  Promoter: CMV
  Tag / fusion protein: Actin (C terminal on insert)
  Cloning method: Restriction Enzyme; 5′ cloning site HindIII (not destroyed); 3′ cloning site KpnI (not destroyed)
  Sequencing primers: 5′ CMV-F; 3′ BGHrev
Terms and licenses: Academic/Nonprofit Terms; Industry Terms: Not Available to Industry
Depositor comments: Derived from NanoLuc luciferase
How to cite: ReNL-Actin_pcDNA3 was a gift from Takeharu Nagai (Addgene plasmid # 89531 ; http://n2t.net/addgene:89531 ; RRID:Addgene_89531)
