>Addgene plasmid #89531 | ReNL-Actin_pcDNA3 | depositor partial sequence | sequence record 173474 | ReNL moiety
ATGGTGAGCAAGGGCGAGGAGGTCATCAAAGAGTTCATGCGCTTCAAGGTGCGCATGGAGGGCTCCATGA
ACGGCCACGAGTTCGAGATCGAGGGCGAGGGCGAGGGCCGCCCCTACGAGGGCACCCAGACCGCCAAGCT
GAAGGTGACCAAGGGCGGCCCCCTGCCCTTCGCCTGGGACATCCTGTCCCCCCAGTTCATGTACGGCTCC
AAGGCGTACGTGAAGCACCCCGCCGACATCCCCGATTACAAGAAGCTGTCCTTCCCCGAGGGCTTCAAGT
GGGAGCGCGTGATGAACTTCGAGGACGGCGGTCTGGTGACCGTGACCCAGGACTCCTCCCTGCAGGACGG
CACGCTGATCTACAAGGTGAAGATGCGCGGCACCAACTTCCCCCCCGACGGCCCCGTAATGCAGAAGAAG
ACCATGGGCTGGGAGGCCTCCACCGAGCGCCTGTACCCCCGCGACGGCGTGCTGAAGGGCGAGATCCACC
AGGCCCTGAAGCTGAAGGACGGCGGCCACTACCTGGTGGAGTTCAAGACCATCTACATGGCCAAGAAGCC
CGTGCAACTGCCCGGCTACTACTACGTGGACACCAAGCTGGACATCACCTCCCACAACGAGGACTACACC
ATCGTGGAACAGTACGAGCGCTCCGAGGGCCGCCACCACCTGTTCCTGGGGCATGGCACCGGCAGCACCG
GCAGCGGCAGCTCCGGCACCGCCTCCTCCGAGGACAACAACATGGCCGTCATCAAAGAGTTCATGCGCTT
CAAGGTGCGCATGGAGGGCTCCATGAACGGCCACGAGTTCGAGATCGAGGGCGAGGGCGAGGGCCGCCCC
TACGAGGGCACCCAGACCGCCAAGCTGAAGGTGACCAAGGGCGGCCCCCTGCCCTTCGCCTGGGACATCC
TGTCCCCCCAGTTCATGTACGGCTCCAAGGCGTACGTGAAGCACCCCGCCGACATCCCCGATTACAAGAA
GCTGTCCTTCCCCGAGGGCTTCAAGTGGGAGCGCGTGATGAACTTCGAGGACGGCGGTCTGGTGACCGTG
ACCCAGGACTCCTCCCTGCAGGACGGCACGCTGATCTACAAGGTGAAGATGCGCGGCACCAACTTCCCCC
CCGACGGCCCCGTAATGCAGAAGAAGACCATGGGCTGGGAGGCCTCCACCGAGCGCCTGTACCCCCGCGA
CGGCGTGCTGAAGGGCGAGATCCACCAGGCCCTGAAGCTGAAGGACGGCGGCCACTACCTGGTGGAGTTC
AAGACCATCTACATGGCCAAGAAGCCCGTGCAACTGCCCGGCTACTACTACGTGGACACCAAGCTGGACA
TCACCTCCCACAACGAGGACTACACCATCGTGGAACAGTACGAGCGCTCCGAGGGCCGCCACCACCTGTT
CCGGCTGGAAGATTTCGTTGGGGACTGGCGACAGACAGCCGGCTACAACCTGGACCAAGTCCTTGAACAG
GGAGGTGTGTCCAGTTTGTTTCAGAATCTCGGGGTGTCCGTAACTCCGATCCAAAGGATTGTCCTGAGCG
GTGAAAATGGGCTGAAGATCGACATCCATGTCATCATCCCGTATGAAGGTCTGAGCGGCGACCAAATGGG
CCAGATCGAAAAAATTTTTAAGGTGGTGTACCCTGTGGATGATCATCACTTTAAGGTGATCCTGCACTAT
GGCACACTGGTAATCGACGGGGTTACGCCGAACATGATCGACTATTTCGGACGGCCGTATGAAGGCATCG
CCGTGTTCGACGGCAAAAAGATCACTGTAACAGGGACCCTGTGGAACGGCAACAAAATTATCGACGAGCG
CCTGATCAACCCCGACGGCTCCCTGCTGTTCCGAGTAACCATCAACGGAGTGACCGGCTGGCGGCTGTGC
GAACGCATTCTGGCG
